Addgene plasmid #207308: pHCMV_SFV_E1E2
Purpose: Mammalian expression of Semliki Forest virus E1E2 protein
Depositing lab: Feng Zhang. Depositing organization: Broad Institute. Publication: Cell type-specific delivery by modular envelope design. Strebinger D, Frangieh CJ, Friedrich MJ, Faure G, Macrae RK, Zhang F. Nat Commun. 2023 Aug 23;14(1):5141. doi: 10.1038/s41467-023-40788-8. PubMed 37612276.
Backbone
  Vector backbone: pHCMV
  Backbone manufacturer: Clontech
  Backbone size w/o insert (bp): 4764
  Vector type: Mammalian Expression
Growth in bacteria
  Bacterial resistance: Ampicillin, 100 μg/mL
  Growth temperature: 37°C
  Growth strain: NEB Stable
  Copy number: High Copy
Gene/Insert
  Gene/Insert name: SFV_E1E2
  Species: Semliki Forest virus
  Insert size (bp): 2964
  Mutation: mammalian codon optimization
  Promoter: CMV promoter
  Cloning method: Restriction Enzyme; 5′ cloning site EcoRI (not destroyed); 3′ cloning site BglII (not destroyed)
Resource information
  A portion of this plasmid was derived from a plasmid made by: synthesis
Terms and licenses: Academic/Nonprofit Terms; Industry Terms: Not Available to Industry
How to cite: pHCMV_SFV_E1E2 was a gift from Feng Zhang (Addgene plasmid # 207308 ; http://n2t.net/addgene:207308 ; RRID:Addgene_207308)
