[The description below was written by a language model from this plasmid's Addgene catalogue record and pLannotate feature annotations shown in this document.]
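Description:
pHCMV_SFV_E1E2 is a mammalian expression plasmid built on the pHCMV backbone that produces the envelope glycoproteins of Semliki Forest virus, an alphavirus. It is propagated in E. coli as a high-copy plasmid through a ColE1/pUC-type origin and selected with ampicillin via the β-lactamase gene. The backbone also carries an f1 phage origin and remnants of a pBluescript-style cloning region (lac promoter and operator, lacZα and lacI fragments, a T7 promoter and part of the multiple cloning site). These are leftovers of the parental vector and are not functional parts of the expression unit.

The expression cassette consists of the human cytomegalovirus immediate early enhancer and promoter, followed by a rabbit β-globin intron that promotes efficient processing and export of the transcript, the insert, and a rabbit β-globin polyadenylation signal. The insert is a synthetic, mammalian codon-optimized open reading frame of about 3 kb, cloned between EcoRI and BglII sites. It is annotated as a fragment of the SFV structural polyprotein. A fragment of this size would span the glycoprotein portion containing E2 and E1, although the record does not itemize its exact boundaries. In the virus, E2 mediates receptor attachment, while E1 is a class II fusion protein that is held inactive in the E1/E2 heterodimer until endosomal acidification triggers its trimerization and membrane fusion. No epitope tag, reporter or mammalian selection marker is annotated.

The recorded purpose is simply mammalian expression of SFV E1E2. The associated publication concerns modular envelope design for cell type-specific delivery, which suggests use as an envelope plasmid for transient transfection to pseudotype viral vector particles, though the record does not state the specific particle system.
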