Features (pLannotate 1.2.2; 16 found; start..end, strand, type, name):
     97..476     +  enhancer       CMV enhancer: human cytomegalovirus immediate early enhancer
    477..680     +  promoter       CMV promoter: human cytomegalovirus (CMV) immediate early promoter
    792..1364    +  intron         β-globin intron: intron from rabbit β-globin gene
   1431..4388    +  CDS            POLS_SFV (fragment) (sequence partly withheld): Experimental evidence at protein level: Swiss-Prot protein existence level 1. [Spike glycoprotein E1]: Class II viral fusion protein. Fusion activity is inactive as long as E1 is bound to E2 in mature virion. After virus attachment to target cell and endocytosis, acidification of the endosome would induce dissociation of E1/E2 heterodimer and concomitant trimerization of the E1 subunits. This E1 trimer is fusion active, and promotes release of viral nucleocapsid in cytoplasm after endosome and viral membrane fusion. Efficient fusion requires the presence of cholesterol and sphingolipid in the
   4498..4553    +  polyA_signal   β-globin poly(A) signal: rabbit β-globin polyadenylation signal (Gil and Proudfoot, 1987)
   4935..4951    -  protein_bind   lac operator: The lac repressor binds to the lac operator to inhibit transcription in E. coli. This inhibition can be relieved by adding lactose or isopropyl-β-D-thiogalactopyranoside (IPTG). lac repressor encoded by lacI
   4959..4989    -  promoter       lac promoter: promoter for the E. coli lac operon
   5004..5025    -  protein_bind   CAP binding site: CAP binding activates transcription in the presence of cAMP. E. coli catabolite activator protein
   5038..5130    -  CDS            lacI (fragment): lac repressor; lacI; The lac repressor binds to the lac operator to inhibit transcription in E. coli. This inhibition can be relieved by adding lactose or isopropyl-β-D-thiogalactopyranoside (IPTG).
   5313..5901    -  rep_origin     ori: high-copy-number ColE1/pMB1/pBR322/pUC origin of replication
   6072..6932    -  CDS            AmpR: β-lactamase; bla; confers resistance to ampicillin, carbenicillin, and related antibiotics
   6933..7037    -  promoter       AmpR promoter: bla
   7090..7518    -  rep_origin     f1 ori (sequence partly withheld): f1 bacteriophage origin of replication; arrow indicates direction of (+) strand synthesis
   7523..7678    -  CDS            lacZα (fragment): LacZα fragment of β-galactosidase; lacZ fragment
   7686..7704    +  promoter       T7 promoter: promoter for bacteriophage T7 RNA polymerase
   7713..14      +  misc_feature   MCS (fragment) (across the origin): pBluescript multiple cloning site
>Addgene plasmid #207308 | pHCMV_SFV_E1E2 | addgene full sequence | sequence record 407372 | Addgene NGS Result
GCGGCCGCTCTAGAGAGCTTGGCCCATTGCATACGTTGTATCCATATCATAATATGTACATTTATATTGG
CTCATGTCCAACATTACCGCCATGTTGACATTGATTATTGACTAGTTATTAATAGTAATCAATTACGGGG
TCATTAGTTCATAGCCCATATATGGAGTTCCGCGTTACATAACTTACGGTAAATGGCCCGCCTGGCTGAC
CGCCCAACGACCCCCGCCCATTGACGTCAATAATGACGTATGTTCCCATAGTAACGCCAATAGGGACTTT
CCATTGACGTCAATGGGTGGAGTATTTACGGTAAACTGCCCACTTGGCAGTACATCAAGTGTATCATATG
CCAAGTACGCCCCCTATTGACGTCAATGACGGTAAATGGCCCGCCTGGCATTATGCCCAGTACATGACCT
TATGGGACTTTCCTACTTGGCAGTACATCTACGTATTAGTCATCGCTATTACCATGGTGATGCGGTTTTG
GCAGTACATCAATGGGCGTGGATAGCGGTTTGACTCACGGGGATTTCCAAGTCTCCACCCCATTGACGTC
AATGGGAGTTTGTTTTGGCACCAAAATCAACGGGACTTTCCAAAATGTCGTAACAACTCCGCCCCATTGA
CGCAAATGGGCGGTAGGCGTGTACGGTGGGAGGTCTATATAAGCAGAGCTCGTTTAGTGAACCGTCAGAT
CGCCTGGACACGCCATCCACGCTGTTTTGACCTCCATAGATGACACCGGGACCGATCCAGCCTCCGGTCG
ACCGATCCTGAGAACTTCAGGGTGAGTTTGGGGACCCTTGATTGTTCTTTCTTTTTCGCTATTGTAAAAT
TCATGTTATATGGAGGGGGCAAAGTTTTCAGGGTGTTGTTTAGAATGGGAAGATGTCCCTTGTATCACCA
TGGACCCTCATGATAATTTTGTTTCTTTCACTTTCTACTCTGTTGACAACCATTGTCTCCTCTTATTTTC
TTTTCATTTTCTGTAACTTTTTCGTTAAACTTTAGCTTGCATTTGTAACGAATTTTTAAATTCACTTTTG
TTTATTTGTCAGATTGTAAGTACTTTCTCTAATCACTTTTTTTTCAAGGCAATCAGGGTATATTATATTG
TACTTCAGCACAGTTTTAGAGAACAATTGTTATAATTAAATGATAAGGTAGAATATTTCTGCATATAAAT
TCTGGCTGGCGTGGAAATATTCTTATTGGTAGAAACAACTACACCCTGGTCATCATCCTGCCTTTCTCTT
TATGGTTACAATGATATACACTGTTTGAGATGAGGATAAAATACTCTGAGTCCAAACCGGGCCCCTCTGC
TAACCATGTTCATGCCTTCTTCTCTTTCCTACAGCTCCTGGGCAACGTGCTGGTTGTTGTGCTGTCTCAT
CATTTTGGCAAAGAATTCGCCACCATGGGC
[198 nt withheld, positions 1431-1628]
AGCGTCAGCCAGCACTTCAATGTCTACAAAGCTACAAGACCTTACATCGCCTACTGCGCCGATTGCGGAG
CCGGACATAGCTGCCATAGCCCCGTGGCCATTGAAGCTGTGAGGAGCGAGGCTACCGACGGCATGCTGAA
GATCCAATTCTCCGCCCAAATTGGAATCGACAAGAGCGACAACCACGACTATACCAAGATTAGATACGCC
GACGGACACGCCATCGAAAATGCCGTGAGATCCTCTCTGAAGGTCGCCACATCCGGCGACTGCTTCGTCC
ACGGAACCATGGGACACTTTATTCTGGCTAAATGCCCCCCCGGCGAGTTTCTCCAAGTCTCCATCCAAGA
CACCAGAAACGCCGTGAGAGCTTGCAGAATCCAATACCACCACGATCCCCAGCCCGTGGGAAGGGAGAAG
TTCACCATTAGACCCCACTACGGCAAAGAGATCCCTTGCACAACATACCAGCAGACCACAGCCGAGACAG
TGGAGGAGATCGACATGCATATGCCCCCCGATACCCCCGACAGAACACTGCTGAGCCAACAAAGCGGAAA
CGTGAAGATCACCGTGGGAGGCAAGAAGGTGAAGTACAACTGCACATGCGGAACCGGAAATGTCGGCACC
ACAAACAGCGACATGACCATTAACACATGCCTCATCGAGCAGTGTCACGTGTCCGTGACCGACCATAAGA
AATGGCAGTTTAACTCCCCTTTCGTCCCCAGAGCCGACGAGCCCGCCAGAAAAGGAAAGGTGCACATCCC
TTTCCCTCTGGACAACATTACATGCAGAGTCCCCATGGCCAGAGAGCCCACCGTCATCCACGGAAAGAGG
GAGGTGACACTGCACCTCCACCCCGACCACCCTACACTGTTCAGCTATAGAACCCTCGGCGAGGATCCTC
AGTACCATGAGGAATGGGTGACAGCTGCCGTCGAGAGGACCATTCCCGTGCCCGTGGATGGAATGGAGTA
CCACTGGGGCAACAATGACCCCGTGAGACTGTGGAGCCAACTGACCACCGAAGGAAAACCCCACGGCTGG
CCCCACCAAATCGTGCAATACTATTACGGCCTCTATCCCGCCGCCACAGTCTCCGCTGTGGTGGGAATGT
CTCTGCTGGCTCTGATCTCCATCTTCGCCAGCTGCTATATGCTGGTGGCCGCCAGAAGCAAATGCCTCAC
CCCCTATGCTCTGACCCCCGGCGCCGCTGTCCCTTGGACACTGGGCATTCTGTGCTGCGCTCCCAGAGCC
CACGCTGCTAGCGTCGCTGAGACAATGGCCTATCTCTGGGACCAGAACCAAGCTCTGTTCTGGCTGGAAT
TTGCTGCTCCCGTGGCTTGCATTCTGATCATTACCTACTGTCTGAGGAACGTGCTCTGCTGCTGTAAGAG
CCTCTCCTTTCTGGTGCTCCTCTCTCTGGGAGCTACAGCCAGAGCTTACGAGCACTCCACCGTGATGCCT
AACGTCGTGGGCTTTCCTTACAAAGCCCACATCGAGAGACCCGGCTACAGCCCTCTGACACTGCAAATGC
AAGTGGTCGAGACCTCTCTGGAACCCACACTGAATCTGGAATACATTACATGCGAGTACAAGACCGTGGT
GCCTAGCCCCTACGTGAAGTGCTGCGGCGCCTCCGAGTGCTCCACAAAAGAGAAGCCCGATTACCAGTGC
AAGGTCTACACCGGCGTGTATCCTTTCATGTGGGGAGGCGCCTACTGCTTTTGCGATAGCGAGAACACCC
AGCTCAGCGAGGCTTACGTGGACAGAAGCGATGTGTGCAGACATGATCACGCTAGCGCCTACAAGGCCCA
TACAGCCTCTCTGAAGGCCAAAGTGAGGGTCATGTACGGCAACGTGAATCAGACCGTCGACGTGTACGTC
AACGGAGATCACGCTGTGACCATCGGCGGAACCCAGTTCATTTTTGGCCCTCTGAGCAGCGCTTGGACCC
CTTTCGACAATAAAATCGTGGTCTACAAGGACGAAGTGTTCAACCAAGACTTCCCTCCCTATGGAAGCGG
CCAGCCCGGCAGATTCGGCGATATCCAGAGCAGAACCGTCGAGTCCAATGACCTCTACGCTAACACCGCT
CTGAAGCTGGCTAGGCCTTCCCCCGGCATGGTGCATGTGCCCTACACCCAGACACCCTCCGGATTCAAAT
ACTGGCTGAAGGAGAAGGGCACCGCTCTGAACACAAAAGCCCCCTTCGGATGTCAGATCAAGACCAACCC
CGTGAGAGCCATGAATTGCGCCGTGGGAAACATCCCCGTGTCCATGAACCTCCCCGACAGCGCCTTCACA
AGAATCGTCGAAGCTCCCACCATCATCGACCTCACATGCACAGTGGCTACATGCACCCACTCCTCCGATT
TCGGCGGCGTGCTCACACTCACATACAAGACCAACAAGAACGGCGACTGTTCCGTGCACAGCCACAGCAA
CGTGGCCACACTGCAAGAGGCCACCGCCAAGGTCAAGACCGCCGGCAAAGTGACACTGCACTTCTCCACA
GCCAGCGCCTCCCCTAGCTTTGTGGTGTCTCTGTGTAGCGCCAGAGCCACATGCAGCGCCAGCTGTGAAC
CTCCCAAAGATCACATCGTCCCCTACGCTGCTAGCCACTCCAATGTCGTGTTCCCCGACATGAGCGGAAC
CGCTCTGAGCTGGGTGCAGAAAATCAGCGGCGGCCTCGGCGCTTTTGCTATCGGAGCCATTCTCGTGCTG
GTCGTGGTCACATGCATCGGACTGAGAAGATGATGTCTTCCTGGAGCTCCAGTCATTGACTATAACGTCT
CAGATCTTTTTCCCTCTGCCAAAAATTATGGGGACATCATGAAGCCCCTTGAGCATCTGACTTCTGGCTA
ATAAAGGAAATTTATTTTCATTGCAATAGTGTGTTGGAATTTTTTGTGTCTCTCACTCGGAAGGACATAT
GGGAGGGCAAATCATTTAAAACATCAGAATGAGTATTTGGTTTAGAGTTTGGCAACATATGCCCATATGC
TGGCTGCCATGAACAAAGGTTGGCTATAAAGAGGTCATCAGTATATGAAACAGCCCCCTGCTGTCCATTC
CTTATTCCATAGAAAAGCCTTGACTTGAGGTTAGATTTTTTTTATATTTTGTTTTGTGTTATTTTTTTCT
TTAACATCCCTAAAATTTTCCTTACATGTTTTACTAGCCAGATTTTTCCTCCTCTCCTGACTACTCCCAG
TCATAGCTGTCCCTCTTCTCTTATGGAGATCCCTCGACGGATCGGCCGCAATTCGTAATCATGTCATAGC
TGTTTCCTGTGTGAAATTGTTATCCGCTCACAATTCCACACAACATACGAGCCGGAAGCATAAAGTGTAA
AGCCTGGGGTGCCTAATGAGTGAGCTAACTCACATTAATTGCGTTGCGCTCACTGCCCGCTTTCCAGTCG
GGAAACCTGTCGTGCCAGCTGCATTAATGAATCGGCCAACGCGCGGGGAGAGGCGGTTTGCGTATTGGGC
GCTCTTCCGCTTCCTCGCTCACTGACTCGCTGCGCTCGGTCGTTCGGCTGCGGCGAGCGGTATCAGCTCA
CTCAAAGGCGGTAATACGGTTATCCACAGAATCAGGGGATAACGCAGGAAAGAACATGTGAGCAAAAGGC
CAGCAAAAGGCCAGGAACCGTAAAAAGGCCGCGTTGCTGGCGTTTTTCCATAGGCTCCGCCCCCCTGACG
AGCATCACAAAAATCGACGCTCAAGTCAGAGGTGGCGAAACCCGACAGGACTATAAAGATACCAGGCGTT
TCCCCCTGGAAGCTCCCTCGTGCGCTCTCCTGTTCCGACCCTGCCGCTTACCGGATACCTGTCCGCCTTT
CTCCCTTCGGGAAGCGTGGCGCTTTCTCATAGCTCACGCTGTAGGTATCTCAGTTCGGTGTAGGTCGTTC
GCTCCAAGCTGGGCTGTGTGCACGAACCCCCCGTTCAGCCCGACCGCTGCGCCTTATCCGGTAACTATCG
TCTTGAGTCCAACCCGGTAAGACACGACTTATCGCCACTGGCAGCAGCCACTGGTAACAGGATTAGCAGA
GCGAGGTATGTAGGCGGTGCTACAGAGTTCTTGAAGTGGTGGCCTAACTACGGCTACACTAGAAGAACAG
TATTTGGTATCTGCGCTCTGCTGAAGCCAGTTACCTTCGGAAAAAGAGTTGGTAGCTCTTGATCCGGCAA
ACAAACCACCGCTGGTAGCGGTGGTTTTTTTGTTTGCAAGCAGCAGATTACGCGCAGAAAAAAAGGATCT
CAAGAAGATCCTTTGATCTTTTCTACGGGGTCTGACGCTCAGTGGAACGAAAACTCACGTTAAGGGATTT
TGGTCATGAGATTATCAAAAAGGATCTTCACCTAGATCCTTTTAAATTAAAAATGAAGTTTTAAATCAAT
CTAAAGTATATATGAGTAAACTTGGTCTGACAGTTACCAATGCTTAATCAGTGAGGCACCTATCTCAGCG
ATCTGTCTATTTCGTTCATCCATAGTTGCCTGACTCCCCGTCGTGTAGATAACTACGATACGGGAGGGCT
TACCATCTGGCCCCAGTGCTGCAATGATACCGCGAGACCCACGCTCACCGGCACCAGATTTATCAGCAAT
AAACCAGCCAGCCGGAAGGGCCGAGCGCAGAAGTGGTCCTGCAACTTTATCCGCCTCCATCCAGTCTATT
AATTGTTGCCGGGAAGCTAGAGTAAGTAGTTCGCCAGTTAATAGTTTGCGCAACGTTGTTGCCATTGCTA
CAGGCATCGTGGTGTCACGCTCGTCGTTTGGTATGGCTTCATTCAGCTCCGGTTCCCAACGATCAAGGCG
AGTTACATGATCCCCCATGTTGTGCAAAAAAGCGGTTAGCTCCTTCGGTCCTCCGATCGTTGTCAGAAGT
AAGTTGGCCGCAGTGTTATCACTCATGGTTATGGCAGCACTGCATAATTCTCTTACTGTCATGCCATCCG
TAAGATGCTTTTCTGTGACTGGTGAGTACTCAACCAAGTCATTCTGAGAATAGTGTATGCGGCGACCGAG
TTGCTCTTGCCCGGCGTCAATACGGGATAATACCGCGCCACATAGCAGAACTTTAAAAGTGCTCATCATT
GGAAAACGTTCTTCGGGGCGAAAACTCTCAAGGATCTTACCGCTGTTGAGATCCAGTTCGATGTAACCCA
CTCGTGCACCCAACTGATCTTCAGCATCTTTTACTTTCACCAGCGTTTCTGGGTGAGCAAAAACAGGAAG
GCAAAATGCCGCAAAAAAGGGAATAAGGGCGACACGGAAATGTTGAATACTCATACTCTTCCTTTTTCAA
TATTATTGAAGCATTTATCAGGGTTATTGTCTCATGAGCGGATACATATTTGAATGTATTTAGAAAAATA
AACAAATAGGGGTTCCGCGCACATTTCCCCGAAAAGTGCCACCTAAATTGTAAGCGTTAATATTTTGTTA
AAATTCGCGTTAAATTTTTGTTAAATCAGCTCATTTTTTAACCAATAGGCCGAAATCGGCAAAATCCCTT
ATAAATCAAAAGAATAGACCGAGATAGGGT
[37 nt withheld, positions 7189-7225]
AAAGAACGTGGACTCCAACGTCAAAGG
[49 nt withheld, positions 7253-7301]
T
[91 nt withheld, positions 7303-7393]
G
[124 nt withheld, positions 7395-7518]
CCCATTCGCCATTCAGGCTGCGCAACTGTTGGGAAGGGCGATCGGTGCGGGCCTCTTCGCTATTACGCCA
GCTGGCGAAAGGGGGATGTGCTGCAAGGCGATTAAGTTGGGTAACGCCAGGGTTTTCCCAGTCACGACGT
TGTAAAACGACGGCCAGTGAGCGCGCGTAATACGACTCACTATAGGGCGAATTGGAGCTCCACCGCGGTG
